Addgene plasmid #202196: pX330 PLIN2
Purpose: pX330 backbone expressing sgRNA to edit the C-terminus of human PLIN2
Depositing lab: James Olzmann. Depositing organization: University of California, Berkeley. Publication: Parallel CRISPR-Cas9 screens identify mechanisms of PLIN2 and lipid droplet regulation. Roberts MA, Deol KK, Mathiowetz AJ, Lange M, Leto DE, Stevenson J, Hashemi SH, Morgens DW, Easter E, Heydari K, Nalls MA, Bassik MC, Kampmann M, Kopito RR, Faghri F, Olzmann JA. Dev Cell. 2023 Jul 18:S1534-5807(23)00331-3. doi: 10.1016/j.devcel.2023.07.001. PubMed 37494933.
Backbone
  Vector backbone: pX330
  Backbone manufacturer: Feng Zhang lab (Addgene plasmid # 42230)
  Backbone size w/o insert (bp): 8484
  Total vector size (bp): 8503
  Vector type: Mammalian Expression, CRISPR
Growth in bacteria
  Bacterial resistance: Ampicillin, 100 μg/mL
  Growth temperature: 37°C
  Growth strain: NEB Stable
  Copy number: High Copy
Gene/Insert
  Gene/Insert name: PLIN2
  Species: H. sapiens (human)
  Insert size (bp): 19
  GenBank ID: NM_001122.4
  Entrez Gene: PLIN2 (a.k.a. ADFP, ADRP)
  Promoter: U6
  Cloning method: Restriction Enzyme; 5′ cloning site BbsI (destroyed during cloning); 3′ cloning site BbsI (destroyed during cloning)
  Sequencing primers: 5′ LKO.1 5'
Terms and licenses: Academic/Nonprofit Terms; Industry Terms: Not Available to Industry
How to cite: pX330 PLIN2 was a gift from James Olzmann (Addgene plasmid # 202196 ; http://n2t.net/addgene:202196 ; RRID:Addgene_202196)
