[The description below was written by a language model from this plasmid's Addgene catalogue record and pLannotate feature annotations shown in this document.]
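Description:
pX330 PLIN2 is a mammalian CRISPR expression plasmid built on the pX330 backbone, an all-in-one design that delivers both a single guide RNA and Streptococcus pyogenes Cas9 from one vector. It is propagated in E. coli as a high-copy plasmid through a ColE1/pUC-type origin and selected with ampicillin via the β-lactamase gene. An f1 phage origin is also present, and a single AAV2 inverted terminal repeat lies downstream of the Cas9 cassette as a backbone remnant rather than as part of a functional packaging pair.

The insert is a 19-bp spacer targeting human PLIN2 (perilipin 2, also known as ADFP or ADRP). It was cloned between the backbone's BbsI sites, which were destroyed in the process, so that it sits directly downstream of the human U6 RNA polymerase III promoter and upstream of the SpCas9 gRNA scaffold, which together produce a complete sgRNA. The second cassette uses a hybrid promoter made of the CMV enhancer, the chicken β-actin promoter and a hybrid intron to drive Cas9. The annotation software splits Cas9 into adjoining N- and C-terminal portions, but they form one continuous coding region, followed by a nucleoplasmin nuclear localization signal and the bovine growth hormone polyadenylation signal. According to the record, the guide directs cleavage for editing the C-terminus of PLIN2, as would be used for modifying or tagging the endogenous locus, in work studying PLIN2 and lipid droplet regulation. No donor template or mammalian selection marker is annotated on this plasmid. The sequenced record is 8,487 nt, slightly shorter than the 8,503 bp listed in the catalogue.
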