Features (pLannotate 1.2.2; 18 found; start..end, strand, type, name):
      1..241     +  promoter       U6 promoter: RNA polymerase III promoter for human U6 snRNA
    271..346     +  misc_RNA       gRNA scaffold: guide RNA scaffold for the Streptococcus pyogenes CRISPR/Cas9 system
    353..396     +  misc_RNA       gRNA scaffold (fragment): guide RNA scaffold for the Streptococcus pyogenes CRISPR/Cas9 system
    443..728     +  enhancer       CMV enhancer: human cytomegalovirus immediate early enhancer; contains an 18-bp deletion relative to the standard CMV enhancer
    730..986     +  promoter       chicken β-actin promoter: contains a 21-bp deletion relative to the standard chicken β-actin promoter
    987..1214    +  intron         hybrid intron: hybrid between chicken β-actin (CBA) and minute virus of mice (MMV) introns (Gray et al., 2011)
   1352..2953    +  CDS            Cas9(N): N-terminal portion of Streptococcus pyogenes Cas9 (Zetsche et al., 2015)
   2954..5452    +  CDS            Cas9(C): C-terminal portion of Streptococcus pyogenes Cas9 (Zetsche et al., 2015)
   5453..5500    +  CDS            nucleoplasmin NLS: bipartite nuclear localization signal from nucleoplasmin
   5534..5645    +  polyA_signal   bGH poly(A) signal: bovine growth hormone polyadenylation signal
   5750..5890    +  repeat_region  AAV2 ITR: inverted terminal repeat of adeno-associated virus serotype 2 inverted
   5895..5946    -  misc_feature   bom (fragment): basis of mobility region from pBR322
   5965..6420    +  rep_origin     f1 ori (sequence partly withheld): f1 bacteriophage origin of replication; arrow indicates direction of (+) strand synthesis
   6421..6470    -  misc_feature   bom (fragment): basis of mobility region from pBR322
   6572..6607    -  CDS            rop (fragment): Rop protein, which maintains plasmids at low copy number; rop
   6702..6806    +  promoter       AmpR promoter: bla
   6807..7667    +  CDS            AmpR: β-lactamase; bla; confers resistance to ampicillin, carbenicillin, and related antibiotics
   7838..8426    +  rep_origin     ori: high-copy-number ColE1/pMB1/pBR322/pUC origin of replication
>Addgene plasmid #202196 | pX330 PLIN2 | addgene full sequence | sequence record 407627 | Addgene NGS Result
GAGGGCCTATTTCCCATGATTCCTTCATATTTGCATATACGATACAAGGCTGTTAGAGAGATAATTGGAA
TTAATTTGACTGTAAACACAAAGATATTAGTACAAAATACGTGACGTAGAAAGTAATAATTTCTTGGGTA
GTTTGCAGTTTTAAAATTATGTTTTAAAATGGACTATCATATGCTTACCGTAACTTGAAAGTATTTCGAT
TTCTTGGCTTTATATATCTTGTGGAAAGGACGAAACACCGACAGCATGCACTAGTGATAGGTTTTAGAGC
TAGAAATAGCAAGTTAAAATAAGGCTAGTCCGTTATCAACTTGAAAAAGTGGCACCGAGTCGGTGCTTTT
TTGTTTTAGAGCTAGAAATAGCAAGTTAAAATAAGGCTAGTCCGTTTTTAGCGCGTGCGCCAATTCTGCA
GACAAATGGCTCTAGAGGTACCCGTTACATAACTTACGGTAAATGGCCCGCCTGGCTGACCGCCCAACGA
CCCCCGCCCATTGACGTCAATAGTAACGCCAATAGGGACTTTCCATTGACGTCAATGGGTGGAGTATTTA
CGGTAAACTGCCCACTTGGCAGTACATCAAGTGTATCATATGCCAAGTACGCCCCCTATTGACGTCAATG
ACGGTAAATGGCCCGCCTGGCATTGTGCCCAGTACATGACCTTATGGGACTTTCCTACTTGGCAGTACAT
CTACGTATTAGTCATCGCTATTACCATGGTCGAGGTGAGCCCCACGTTCTGCTTCACTCTCCCCATCTCC
CCCCCCTCCCCACCCCCAATTTTGTATTTATTTATTTTTTAATTATTTTGTGCAGCGATGGGGGCGGGGG
GGGGGGGGGGGCGGGGCGRGGGGGGGGGSGGGGSGRGGCGGRGRGGKGCGGCGGCAGCCAATCAGAGCGG
CGCGCTCCGAAAGTTTCCTTTTATGGCGAGGCGGCGGCGGCGGCGGCCCTATAAAAAGCGAAGCGCGCGG
CGGGCGGGAGTCGCTGCGCGCTGCCTTCGCCCCGTGCCCCGCTCCGCCGCCGCCTCGCGCCGCCCGCCCC
GGCTCTGACTGACCGCGTTACTCCCACAGGTGAGCGGGCGGGACGGCCCTTCTCCTCCGGGCTGTAATTA
GCTGAGCAAGAGGTAAGGGTTTAAGGGATGGTTGGTTGGTGGGGTATTAATGTTTAATTACCTGGAGCAC
CTGCCTGAAATCACTTTTTTTCAGGTTGGACCGGTGCCACCATGGACTATAAGGACCACGACGGAGACTA
CAAGGATCATGATATTGATTACAAAGACGATGACGATAAGATGGCCCCAAAGAAGAAGCGGAAGGTCGGT
ATCCACGGAGTCCCAGCAGCCGACAAGAAGTACAGCATCGGCCTGGACATCGGCACCAACTCTGTGGGCT
GGGCCGTGATCACCGACGAGTACAAGGTGCCCAGCAAGAAATTCAAGGTGCTGGGCAACACCGACCGGCA
CAGCATCAAGAAGAACCTGATCGGAGCCCTGCTGTTCGACAGCGGCGAAACAGCCGAGGCCACCCGGCTG
AAGAGAACCGCCAGAAGAAGATACACCAGACGGAAGAACCGGATCTGCTATCTGCAAGAGATCTTCAGCA
ACGAGATGGCCAAGGTGGACGACAGCTTCTTCCACAGACTGGAAGAGTCCTTCCTGGTGGAAGAGGATAA
GAAGCACGAGCGGCACCCCATCTTCGGCAACATCGTGGACGAGGTGGCCTACCACGAGAAGTACCCCACC
ATCTACCACCTGAGAAAGAAACTGGTGGACAGCACCGACAAGGCCGACCTGCGGCTGATCTATCTGGCCC
TGGCCCACATGATCAAGTTCCGGGGCCACTTCCTGATCGAGGGCGACCTGAACCCCGACAACAGCGACGT
GGACAAGCTGTTCATCCAGCTGGTGCAGACCTACAACCAGCTGTTCGAGGAAAACCCCATCAACGCCAGC
GGCGTGGACGCCAAGGCCATCCTGTCTGCCAGACTGAGCAAGAGCAGACGGCTGGAAAATCTGATCGCCC
AGCTGCCCGGCGAGAAGAAGAATGGCCTGTTCGGAAACCTGATTGCCCTGAGCCTGGGCCTGACCCCCAA
CTTCAAGAGCAACTTCGACCTGGCCGAGGATGCCAAACTGCAGCTGAGCAAGGACACCTACGACGACGAC
CTGGACAACCTGCTGGCCCAGATCGGCGACCAGTACGCCGACCTGTTTCTGGCCGCCAAGAACCTGTCCG
ACGCCATCCTGCTGAGCGACATCCTGAGAGTGAACACCGAGATCACCAAGGCCCCCCTGAGCGCCTCTAT
GATCAAGAGATACGACGAGCACCACCAGGACCTGACCCTGCTGAAAGCTCTCGTGCGGCAGCAGCTGCCT
GAGAAGTACAAAGAGATTTTCTTCGACCAGAGCAAGAACGGCTACGCCGGCTACATTGACGGCGGAGCCA
GCCAGGAAGAGTTCTACAAGTTCATCAAGCCCATCCTGGAAAAGATGGACGGCACCGAGGAACTGCTCGT
GAAGCTGAACAGAGAGGACCTGCTGCGGAAGCAGCGGACCTTCGACAACGGCAGCATCCCCCACCAGATC
CACCTGGGAGAGCTGCACGCCATTCTGCGGCGGCAGGAAGATTTTTACCCATTCCTGAAGGACAACCGGG
AAAAGATCGAGAAGATCCTGACCTTCCGCATCCCCTACTACGTGGGCCCTCTGGCCAGGGGAAACAGCAG
ATTCGCCTGGATGACCAGAAAGAGCGAGGAAACCATCACCCCCTGGAACTTCGAGGAAGTGGTGGACAAG
GGCGCTTCCGCCCAGAGCTTCATCGAGCGGATGACCAACTTCGATAAGAACCTGCCCAACGAGAAGGTGC
TGCCCAAGCACAGCCTGCTGTACGAGTACTTCACCGTGTATAACGAGCTGACCAAAGTGAAATACGTGAC
CGAGGGAATGAGAAAGCCCGCCTTCCTGAGCGGCGAGCAGAAAAAGGCCATCGTGGACCTGCTGTTCAAG
ACCAACCGGAAAGTGACCGTGAAGCAGCTGAAAGAGGACTACTTCAAGAAAATCGAGTGCTTCGACTCCG
TGGAAATCTCCGGCGTGGAAGATCGGTTCAACGCCTCCCTGGGCACATACCACGATCTGCTGAAAATTAT
CAAGGACAAGGACTTCCTGGACAATGAGGAAAACGAGGACATTCTGGAAGATATCGTGCTGACCCTGACA
CTGTTTGAGGACAGAGAGATGATCGAGGAACGGCTGAAAACCTATGCCCACCTGTTCGACGACAAAGTGA
TGAAGCAGCTGAAGCGGCGGAGATACACCGGCTGGGGCAGGCTGAGCCGGAAGCTGATCAACGGCATCCG
GGACAAGCAGTCCGGCAAGACAATCCTGGATTTCCTGAAGTCCGACGGCTTCGCCAACAGAAACTTCATG
CAGCTGATCCACGACGACAGCCTGACCTTTAAAGAGGACATCCAGAAAGCCCAGGTGTCCGGCCAGGGCG
ATAGCCTGCACGAGCACATTGCCAATCTGGCCGGCAGCCCCGCCATTAAGAAGGGCATCCTGCAGACAGT
GAAGGTGGTGGACGAGCTCGTGAAAGTGATGGGCCGGCACAAGCCCGAGAACATCGTGATCGAAATGGCC
AGAGAGAACCAGACCACCCAGAAGGGACAGAAGAACAGCCGCGAGAGAATGAAGCGGATCGAAGAGGGCA
TCAAAGAGCTGGGCAGCCAGATCCTGAAAGAACACCCCGTGGAAAACACCCAGCTGCAGAACGAGAAGCT
GTACCTGTACTACCTGCAGAATGGGCGGGATATGTACGTGGACCAGGAACTGGACATCAACCGGCTGTCC
GACTACGATGTGGACCATATCGTGCCTCAGAGCTTTCTGAAGGACGACTCCATCGACAACAAGGTGCTGA
CCAGAAGCGACAAGAACCGGGGCAAGAGCGACAACGTGCCCTCCGAAGAGGTCGTGAAGAAGATGAAGAA
CTACTGGCGGCAGCTGCTGAACGCCAAGCTGATTACCCAGAGAAAGTTCGACAATCTGACCAAGGCCGAG
AGAGGCGGCCTGAGCGAACTGGATAAGGCCGGCTTCATCAAGAGACAGCTGGTGGAAACCCGGCAGATCA
CAAAGCACGTGGCACAGATCCTGGACTCCCGGATGAACACTAAGTACGACGAGAATGACAAGCTGATCCG
GGAAGTGAAAGTGATCACCCTGAAGTCCAAGCTGGTGTCCGATTTCCGGAAGGATTTCCAGTTTTACAAA
GTGCGCGAGATCAACAACTACCACCACGCCCACGACGCCTACCTGAACGCCGTCGTGGGAACCGCCCTGA
TCAAAAAGTACCCTAAGCTGGAAAGCGAGTTCGTGTACGGCGACTACAAGGTGTACGACGTGCGGAAGAT
GATCGCCAAGAGCGAGCAGGAAATCGGCAAGGCTACCGCCAAGTACTTCTTCTACAGCAACATCATGAAC
TTTTTCAAGACCGAGATTACCCTGGCCAACGGCGAGATCCGGAAGCGGCCTCTGATCGAGACAAACGGCG
AAACCGGGGAGATCGTGTGGGATAAGGGCCGGGATTTTGCCACCGTGCGGAAAGTGCTGAGCATGCCCCA
AGTGAATATCGTGAAAAAGACCGAGGTGCAGACAGGCGGCTTCAGCAAAGAGTCTATCCTGCCCAAGAGG
AACAGCGATAAGCTGATCGCCAGAAAGAAGGACTGGGACCCTAAGAAGTACGGCGGCTTCGACAGCCCCA
CCGTGGCCTATTCTGTGCTGGTGGTGGCCAAAGTGGAAAAGGGCAAGTCCAAGAAACTGAAGAGTGTGAA
AGAGCTGCTGGGGATCACCATCATGGAAAGAAGCAGCTTCGAGAAGAATCCCATCGACTTTCTGGAAGCC
AAGGGCTACAAAGAAGTGAAAAAGGACCTGATCATCAAGCTGCCTAAGTACTCCCTGTTCGAGCTGGAAA
ACGGCCGGAAGAGAATGCTGGCCTCTGCCGGCGAACTGCAGAAGGGAAACGAACTGGCCCTGCCCTCCAA
ATATGTGAACTTCCTGTACCTGGCCAGCCACTATGAGAAGCTGAAGGGCTCCCCCGAGGATAATGAGCAG
AAACAGCTGTTTGTGGAACAGCACAAGCACTACCTGGACGAGATCATCGAGCAGATCAGCGAGTTCTCCA
AGAGAGTGATCCTGGCCGACGCTAATCTGGACAAAGTGCTGTCCGCCTACAACAAGCACCGGGATAAGCC
CATCAGAGAGCAGGCCGAGAATATCATCCACCTGTTTACCCTGACCAATCTGGGAGCCCCTGCCGCCTTC
AAGTACTTTGACACCACCATCGACCGGAAGAGGTACACCAGCACCAAAGAGGTGCTGGACGCCACCCTGA
TCCACCAGAGCATCACCGGCCTGTACGAGACACGGATCGACCTGTCTCAGCTGGGAGGCGACAAAAGGCC
GGCGGCCACGAAAAAGGCCGGCCAGGCAAAAAAGAAAAAGTAAGAATTCCTAGAGCTCGCTGATCAGCCT
CGACTGTGCCTTCTAGTTGCCAGCCATCTGTTGTTTGCCCCTCCCCCGTGCCTTCCTTGACCCTGGAAGG
TGCCACTCCCACTGTCCTTTCCTAATAAAATGAGGAAATTGCATCGCATTGTCTGAGTAGGTGTCATTCT
ATTCTGGGGGGTGGGGTGGGGCAGGACAGCAAGGGGGAGGATTGGGAAGAGAATAGCAGGCATGCTGGGG
AGCGGCCGCAGGAACCCCTAGTGATGGAGTTGGCCACTCCCTCTCTGCGCGCTCGCTCGCTCACTGAGGC
CGGGCGACCAAAGGTCGCCCGACGCCCGGGCTTTGCCCGGGCGGCCTCAGTGAGCGAGCGAGCGCGCAGC
TGCCTGCAGGGGCGCCTGATGCGGTATTTTCTCCTTACGCATCTGTGCGGTATTTCACACCGCATA
[95 nt withheld, positions 5947-6041]
T
[46 nt withheld, positions 6043-6088]
C
[141 nt withheld, positions 6090-6230]
CCTTTGACGTTGGAGTCCACGTTCTTT
[37 nt withheld, positions 6258-6294]
ACTCTATCTCGGGCTATTCTTTTGATTTATAAGGGATTTTGCCGATTTCGGTCTATTGGTTAAAAAATGA
GCTGATTTAACAAAAATTTAACGCGAATTTTAACAAAATATTAACGTTTACAATTTTATGGTGCACTCTC
AGTACAATCTGCTCTGATGCCGCATAGTTAAGCCAGCCCCGACACCCGCCAACACCCGCTGACGCGCCCT
GACGGGCTTGTCTGCTCCCGGCATCCGCTTACAGACAAGCTGTGACCGTCTCCGGGAGCTGCATGTGTCA
GAGGTTTTCACCGTCATCACCGAAACGCGCGAGACGAAAGGGCCTCGTGATACGCCTATTTTTATAGGTT
AATGTCATGATAATAATGGTTTCTTAGACGTCAGGTGGCACTTTTCGGGGAAATGTGCGCGGAACCCCTA
TTTGTTTATTTTTCTAAATACATTCAAATATGTATCCGCTCATGAGACAATAACCCTGATAAATGCTTCA
ATAATATTGAAAAAGGAAGAGTATGAGTATTCAACATTTCCGTGTCGCCCTTATTCCCTTTTTTGCGGCA
TTTTGCCTTCCTGTTTTTGCTCACCCAGAAACGCTGGTGAAAGTAAAAGATGCTGAAGATCAGTTGGGTG
CACGAGTGGGTTACATCGAACTGGATCTCAACAGCGGTAAGATCCTTGAGAGTTTTCGCCCCGAAGAACG
TTTTCCAATGATGAGCACTTTTAAAGTTCTGCTATGTGGCGCGGTATTATCCCGTATTGACGCCGGGCAA
GAGCAACTCGGTCGCCGCATACACTATTCTCAGAATGACTTGGTTGAGTACTCACCAGTCACAGAAAAGC
ATCTTACGGATGGCATGACAGTAAGAGAATTATGCAGTGCTGCCATAACCATGAGTGATAACACTGCGGC
CAACTTACTTCTGACAACGATCGGAGGACCGAAGGAGCTAACCGCTTTTTTGCACAACATGGGGGATCAT
GTAACTCGCCTTGATCGTTGGGAACCGGAGCTGAATGAAGCCATACCAAACGACGAGCGTGACACCACGA
TGCCTGTAGCAATGGCAACAACGTTGCGCAAACTATTAACTGGCGAACTACTTACTCTAGCTTCCCGGCA
ACAATTAATAGACTGGATGGAGGCGGATAAAGTTGCAGGACCACTTCTGCGCTCGGCCCTTCCGGCTGGC
TGGTTTATTGCTGATAAATCTGGAGCCGGTGAGCGTGGAAGCCGCGGTATCATTGCAGCACTGGGGCCAG
ATGGTAAGCCCTCCCGTATCGTAGTTATCTACACGACGGGGAGTCAGGCAACTATGGATGAACGAAATAG
ACAGATCGCTGAGATAGGTGCCTCACTGATTAAGCATTGGTAACTGTCAGACCAAGTTTACTCATATATA
CTTTAGATTGATTTAAAACTTCATTTTTAATTTAAAAGGATCTAGGTGAAGATCCTTTTTGATAATCTCA
TGACCAAAATCCCTTAACGTGAGTTTTCGTTCCACTGAGCGTCAGACCCCGTAGAAAAGATCAAAGGATC
TTCTTGAGATCCTTTTTTTCTGCGCGTAATCTGCTGCTTGCAAACAAAAAAACCACCGCTACCAGCGGTG
GTTTGTTTGCCGGATCAAGAGCTACCAACTCTTTTTCCGAAGGTAACTGGCTTCAGCAGAGCGCAGATAC
CAAATACTGTTCTTCTAGTGTAGCCGTAGTTAGGCCACCACTTCAAGAACTCTGTAGCACCGCCTACATA
CCTCGCTCTGCTAATCCTGTTACCAGTGGCTGCTGCCAGTGGCGATAAGTCGTGTCTTACCGGGTTGGAC
TCAAGACGATAGTTACCGGATAAGGCGCAGCGGTCGGGCTGAACGGGGGGTTCGTGCACACAGCCCAGCT
TGGAGCGAACGACCTACACCGAACTGAGATACCTACAGCGTGAGCTATGAGAAAGCGCCACGCTTCCCGA
AGGGAGAAAGGCGGACAGGTATCCGGTAAGCGGCAGGGTCGGAACAGGAGAGCGCACGAGGGAGCTTCCA
GGGGGAAACGCCTGGTATCTTTATAGTCCTGTCGGGTTTCGCCACCTCTGACTTGAGCGTCGATTTTTGT
GATGCTCGTCAGGGGGGCGGAGCCTATGGAAAAACGCCAGCAACGCGGCCTTTTTACGGTTCCTGGCCTT
TTGCTGGCCTTTTGCTCACATGT
