>Addgene plasmid #202196 | pX330 PLIN2 | depositor partial sequence | sequence record 392365 | LKO.1 5'
CGGTTATTTCGGATTTCGTGGCTTTATATATCTTGTGGAAAGGACGAAACACCGACAGCATGCACTAGTG
ATAGGTTTTAGAGCTAGAAATAGCAAGTTAAAATAAGGCTAGTCCGTTATCAACTTGAAAAAGTGGCACC
GAGTCGGTGCTTTTTTGTTTTAGAGCTAGAAATAGCAAGTTAAAATAAGGCTAGTCCGTTTTTAGCGCGT
GCGCCAATTCTGCAGACAAATGGCTCTAGAGGTACCCGTTACATAACTTACGGTAAATGGCCCGCCTGGC
TGACCGCCCAACGACCCCCGCCCATTGACGTCAATAGTAACGCCAATAGGGACTTTCCATTGACGTCAAT
GGGTGGAGTATTTACGGTAAACTGCCCACTTGGCAGTACATCAAGTGTATCATATGCCAAGTACGCCCCC
TATTGACGTCAATGACGGTAAATGGCCCGCCTGGCATTGTGCCCAGTACATGACCTTATGGGACTTTCCT
ACTTGGCAGTACATCTACGTATTAGTCATCGCTATTACCATGGTCGAGGTGAGCCCCACGTTCTGCTTCA
CTCTCCCCATCTCCCCCCCCTCCCCACCCCCAATTTTGTATTTATTTATTTTTTAATTATTTTGTGCAGC
GATGGGGGCGGGGGGGGGGGGGGGGGAGACACACGGGATTGCAAAGAGAAAGAAAAAAGGAAGAGAAAAA
AAAAGAAAGGAAAAAAAGAAGGCAAACGGTTAGAGGAGAGGTTGAAGAGGGGAGAGAAGAAGTAGAAGAG
TAGTAGAGGTTGGGGGGAAGAGTTGGAGAAGGAAAAGAGCTTTGGCAGGTAGAATAGCCGAATGAGAGAC
CGCACAATAGGAGAGCCCGGGGAAGAGAGGAAGATGGAGAACGAGAGAACGAAGTGGATGATGGGGAAAC
AGGGAAGGGAGGAGTGTATGGAGGGGTGTACTGGCAGAGATAAAGGCGGGTAATATGGGTGGGCGGAGAG
CGAGCGTGTATGAGGATAGG
